Addgene plasmid #222195: pET20b-mPTER-H230F
Purpose: Bacterial expression of mouse PTER-H230F protein
Depositing lab: Jonathan Long. Depositing organization: Stanford University. Publication: A PTER-dependent pathway of taurine metabolism linked to energy balance. Wei W, Lyu X, Markhard AL, Fu S, Mardjuki RE, Cavanagh PE, Zeng X, Rajniak J, Lu N, Xiao S, Zhao M, Moya-Garzon MD, Truong SD, Chou JC, Wat LW, Chidambaranathan-Reghupaty S, Coassolo L, Xu D, Shen F, Huang W, Ramirez CB, Jang C, Svensson KJ, Fischbach MA, Long JZ. bioRxiv [Preprint]. 2024 Mar 22:2024.03.21.586194. doi: 10.1101/2024.03.21.586194. PubMed 38562797.
Backbone
  Vector backbone: pET-20b
  Vector type: Bacterial Expression
Growth in bacteria
  Bacterial resistance: Ampicillin, 100 μg/mL
  Growth temperature: 37°C
  Growth strain: DH5alpha
  Growth instructions: E. coli BL21 should be used for protein expression.
  Copy number: High Copy
Gene/Insert
  Gene/Insert name: PTER
  Species: M. musculus (mouse)
  Insert size (bp): 1113
  Mutation: H230F
  Entrez Gene: Pter (a.k.a. Mpr56-1)
  Tag / fusion protein: Strep (N terminal on insert); 6xHis (C terminal on backbone)
  Cloning method: Restriction Enzyme; 5′ cloning site NdeI (unknown if destroyed); 3′ cloning site NotI (unknown if destroyed)
Terms and licenses: Academic/Nonprofit Terms; Industry Terms: Not Available to Industry
Depositor comments: Please visit https://doi.org/10.1101/2024.03.21.586194 for bioRxiv preprint.
How to cite: pET20b-mPTER-H230F was a gift from Jonathan Long (Addgene plasmid # 222195 ; http://n2t.net/addgene:222195 ; RRID:Addgene_222195)
