[The description below was written by a language model from this plasmid's Addgene catalogue record and pLannotate feature annotations shown in this document.]
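Description:
pET20b-mPTER-H230F is a bacterial expression plasmid built on the pET-20b backbone for producing a point-mutant form of mouse PTER (phosphotriesterase-related protein, gene Pter) in E. coli. The full sequence record is 4,672 nt. The plasmid replicates from a ColE1/pMB1-type origin accompanied by the pBR322 bom region and the rop gene. The catalogue lists it as high copy, although rop normally moderates copy number. Selection is by ampicillin resistance through β-lactamase expressed from its own promoter, and an f1 phage origin is also present.

The expression cassette consists of a T7 promoter, the efficient ribosome binding site from T7 gene 10, the Pter coding sequence and a T7 terminator. No lac operator or lacI gene is annotated. Transcription depends on T7 RNA polymerase, so the plasmid is maintained in a cloning strain and moved into a BL21-type host for protein production. The insert, recorded as 1,113 bp and cloned between NdeI and NotI, carries the H230F substitution. It has an N-terminal Strep tag supplied with the insert and is fused in frame to the vector's C-terminal 6xHis tag, which the annotation software labels as a fragment of a 9xHis tag. Use of the NdeI site would be expected to remove the pelB leader of pET-20b, and no such leader appears in the table. The short "SET1" fragment just before the terminator is probably an incidental match to T7-derived backbone sequence.

The two tags allow affinity purification of the recombinant mutant, presumably for comparison with wild-type PTER in work on taurine metabolism, though the record does not state the functional effect of H230F. A second, 2,558 nt sequencing record covers only backbone elements and lacks the expression cassette.
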