Features (pLannotate 1.2.2; 13 found; start..end, strand, type, name):
     12..440     +  rep_origin     f1 ori (sequence partly withheld): f1 bacteriophage origin of replication; arrow indicates direction of (+) strand synthesis
    493..597     +  promoter       AmpR promoter: bla
    598..1458    +  CDS            AmpR: β-lactamase; bla; confers resistance to ampicillin, carbenicillin, and related antibiotics
   1629..2217    +  rep_origin     ori: high-copy-number ColE1/pMB1/pBR322/pUC origin of replication
   2403..2542    -  misc_feature   bom: basis of mobility region from pBR322
   2644..2835    -  CDS            rop: Rop protein, which maintains plasmids at low copy number; rop
   2852..3232    +  CDS            YPB1_ECOLX: Protein predicted: Swiss-Prot protein existence level 4. From Escherichia coli.
   3344..3362    +  promoter       T7 promoter: promoter for bacteriophage T7 RNA polymerase
   3394..3416    +  RBS            RBS: efficient ribosome binding site from bacteriophage T7 gene 10 (Olins and Rangwala, 1989)
   3457..4500    +  CDS            Pter: PTER_MOUSE - Experimental evidence at protein level: Swiss-Prot protein existence level 1. From Mus musculus (Mouse).
   4516..4533    +  CDS            9xHis (fragment): 9xHis affinity tag
   4543..4592    +  CDS            SET1 (fragment): solubility-enhancement tag derived from T7 phage gene 10B
   4600..4647    +  terminator     T7 terminator: transcription terminator for bacteriophage T7 RNA polymerase
>Addgene plasmid #222195 | pET20b-mPTER-H230F | addgene full sequence | sequence record 448457 | Addgene NGS Result
TGGCGAATGGG
[124 nt withheld, positions 12-135]
C
[91 nt withheld, positions 137-227]
A
[49 nt withheld, positions 229-277]
CCTTTGACGTTGGAGTCCACGTTCTTT
[37 nt withheld, positions 305-341]
ACCCTATCTCGGTCTATTCTTTTGATTTATAAGGGATTTTGCCGATTTCGGCCTATTGGTTAAAAAATGA
GCTGATTTAACAAAAATTTAACGCGAATTTTAACAAAATATTAACGCTTACAATTTAGGTGGCACTTTTC
GGGGAAATGTGCGCGGAACCCCTATTTGTTTATTTTTCTAAATACATTCAAATATGTATCCGCTCATGAG
ACAATAACCCTGATAAATGCTTCAATAATATTGAAAAAGGAAGAGTATGAGTATTCAACATTTCCGTGTC
GCCCTTATTCCCTTTTTTGCGGCATTTTGCCTTCCTGTTTTTGCTCACCCAGAAACGCTGGTGAAAGTAA
AAGATGCTGAAGATCAGTTGGGTGCACGAGTGGGTTACATCGAACTGGATCTCAACAGCGGTAAGATCCT
TGAGAGTTTTCGCCCCGAAGAACGTTTTCCAATGATGAGCACTTTTAAAGTTCTGCTATGTGGCGCGGTA
TTATCCCGTATTGACGCCGGGCAAGAGCAACTCGGTCGCCGCATACACTATTCTCAGAATGACTTGGTTG
AGTACTCACCAGTCACAGAAAAGCATCTTACGGATGGCATGACAGTAAGAGAATTATGCAGTGCTGCCAT
AACCATGAGTGATAACACTGCGGCCAACTTACTTCTGACAACGATCGGAGGACCGAAGGAGCTAACCGCT
TTTTTGCACAACATGGGGGATCATGTAACTCGCCTTGATCGTTGGGAACCGGAGCTGAATGAAGCCATAC
CAAACGACGAGCGTGACACCACGATGCCTGCAGCAATGGCAACAACGTTGCGCAAACTATTAACTGGCGA
ACTACTTACTCTAGCTTCCCGGCAACAATTAATAGACTGGATGGAGGCGGATAAAGTTGCAGGACCACTT
CTGCGCTCGGCCCTTCCGGCTGGCTGGTTTATTGCTGATAAATCTGGAGCCGGTGAGCGTGGGTCTCGCG
GTATCATTGCAGCACTGGGGCCAGATGGTAAGCCCTCCCGTATCGTAGTTATCTACACGACGGGGAGTCA
GGCAACTATGGATGAACGAAATAGACAGATCGCTGAGATAGGTGCCTCACTGATTAAGCATTGGTAACTG
TCAGACCAAGTTTACTCATATATACTTTAGATTGATTTAAAACTTCATTTTTAATTTAAAAGGATCTAGG
TGAAGATCCTTTTTGATAATCTCATGACCAAAATCCCTTAACGTGAGTTTTCGTTCCACTGAGCGTCAGA
CCCCGTAGAAAAGATCAAAGGATCTTCTTGAGATCCTTTTTTTCTGCGCGTAATCTGCTGCTTGCAAACA
AAAAAACCACCGCTACCAGCGGTGGTTTGTTTGCCGGATCAAGAGCTACCAACTCTTTTTCCGAAGGTAA
CTGGCTTCAGCAGAGCGCAGATACCAAATACTGTCCTTCTAGTGTAGCCGTAGTTAGGCCACCACTTCAA
GAACTCTGTAGCACCGCCTACATACCTCGCTCTGCTAATCCTGTTACCAGTGGCTGCTGCCAGTGGCGAT
AAGTCGTGTCTTACCGGGTTGGACTCAAGACGATAGTTACCGGATAAGGCGCAGCGGTCGGGCTGAACGG
GGGGTTCGTGCACACAGCCCAGCTTGGAGCGAACGACCTACACCGAACTGAGATACCTACAGCGTGAGCT
ATGAGAAAGCGCCACGCTTCCCGAAGGGAGAAAGGCGGACAGGTATCCGGTAAGCGGCAGGGTCGGAACA
GGAGAGCGCACGAGGGAGCTTCCAGGGGGAAACGCCTGGTATCTTTATAGTCCTGTCGGGTTTCGCCACC
TCTGACTTGAGCGTCGATTTTTGTGATGCTCGTCAGGGGGGCGGAGCCTATGGAAAAACGCCAGCAACGC
GGCCTTTTTACGGTTCCTGGCCTTTTGCTGGCCTTTTGCTCACATGTTCTTTCCTGCGTTATCCCCTGAT
TCTGTGGATAACCGTATTACCGCCTTTGAGTGAGCTGATACCGCTCGCCGCAGCCGAACGACCGAGCGCA
GCGAGTCAGTGAGCGAGGAAGCGGAAGAGCGCCTGATGCGGTATTTTCTCCTTACGCATCTGTGCGGTAT
TTCACACCGCAATGGTGCACTCTCAGTACAATCTGCTCTGATGCCGCATAGTTAAGCCAGTATACACTCC
GCTATCGCTACGTGACTGGGTCATGGCTGCGCCCCGACACCCGCCAACACCCGCTGACGCGCCCTGACGG
GCTTGTCTGCTCCCGGCATCCGCTTACAGACAAGCTGTGACCGTCTCCGGGAGCTGCATGTGTCAGAGGT
TTTCACCGTCATCACCGAAACGCGCGAGGCAGCTGCGGTAAAGCTCATCAGCGTGGTCGTGAAGCGATTC
ACAGATGTCTGCCTGTTCATCCGCGTCCAGCTCGTTGAGTTTCTCCAGAAGCGTTAATGTCTGGCTTCTG
ATAAAGCGGGCCATGTTAAGGGCGGTTTTTTCCTGTTTGGTCACTGATGCCTCCGTGTAAGGGGGATTTC
TGTTCATGGGGGTAATGATACCGATGAAACGAGAGAGGATGCTCACGATACGGGTTACTGATGATGAACA
TGCCCGGTTACTGGAACGTTGTGAGGGTAAACAACTGGCGGTATGGATGCGGCGGGACCAGAGAAAAATC
ACTCAGGGTCAATGCCAGCGCTTCGTTAATACAGATGTAGGTGTTCCACAGGGTAGCCAGCAGCATCCTG
CGATGCAGATCCGGAACATAATGGTGCAGGGCGCTGACTTCCGCGTTTCCAGACTTTACGAAACACGGAA
ACCGAAGACCATTCATGTTGTTGCTCAGGTCGCAGACGTTTTGCAGCAGCAGTCGCTTCACGTTCGCTCG
CGTATCGGTGATTCATTCTGCTAACCAGTAAGGCAACCCCGCCAGCCTAGCCGGGTCCTCAACGACAGGA
GCACGATCATGCGCACCCGTGGCCAGGACCCAACGCTGCCCGAGATCTCGATCCCGCGAAATTAATACGA
CTCACTATAGGGAGACCACAACGGTTTCCCTCTAGAAATAATTTTGTTTAACTTTAAGAAGGAGATATAC
ATATGTGGAGTCATCCTCAGTTCGAGAAAGGATCCTCGAGCCTTAGTGGCAAAGTGCAAACCGTGCTTGG
CCTTGTCGAACCTTCTCAATTAGGCCGCACTCTGACTCATGAGCATTTGACTATGACCTTTGACAGCTTT
TATTGTCCTCCGCCGCCGTGCCACGAAGTAACTAGCAAAGAGCCGATCATGATGAAGAACTTGTTCTGGA
TTCAAAAAAACCCTTATTCCCACCGCGAGAATTTGCAGTTAAATCAGGAGGTAGGGGCAATCCGTGAGGA
GCTTTTATACTTCAAAGCTAAGGGTGGTGGAGCCTTGGTAGAGAATACTACGACCGGTCTGTCTCGCGAC
GTCCATACTCTTAAGTGGTTAGCAGAACAGACCGGAGTACATATTATCGCAGGCGCGGGCTTCTACGTGG
ATGCGACACATTCGGCAGCCACGCGCGCAATGTCGGTTGAGCAGTTAACGGATGTGCTTATTAATGAAAT
CCTGCATGGTGCTGATGGAACCAGCATCAAATGCGGGGTCATCGGCGAAATCGGATGTAGCTGGCCGTTG
ACCGATTCTGAGCGTAAAATCCTTGAGGCTACAGCGCACGCGCAAGCCCAATTAGGATGTCCGGTTATTA
TCCACCCGGGCCGCAATCCCGGCGCACCGTTCCAGATTATTCGTATTTTGCAAGAAGCAGGGGCAGACAT
TAGCAAAACGGTTATGTCTTTTTTAGACCGCACCATCTTCGATAAGAAAGAGCTTTTAGAGTTTGCACAG
CTGGGATGCTACCTTGAGTACGATCTTTTCGGGACAGAGTTATTGAATTACCAGTTATCCCCGGATATTG
ATATGCCCGATGACAATAAACGTATTCGCCGTGTTCACTTTCTTGTCGACGAGGGGTATGAGGACCGTAT
CTTGATGGCGCACGACATCCACACGAAGCACCGTTTGATGAAGTATGGTGGACATGGGTACTCGCATATC
TTAACAAATATCGTGCCTAAAATGTTGTTGCGTGGATTGACAGAGCGCGTGTTGGATAAAATCCTGATTG
AGAACCCAAAACAGTGGCTTACCTTCAAGGCGGCCGCACTCGAGCACCACCACCACCACCACTGAGATCC
GGCTGCTAACAAAGCCCGAAAGGAAGCTGAGTTGGCTGCTGCCACCGCTGAGCAATAACTAGCATAACCC
CTTGGGGCCTCTAAACGGGTCTTGAGGGGTTTTTTGCTGAAAGGAGGAACTATATCCGGAT
