Features (pLannotate 1.2.2; 7 found; start..end, strand, type, name):
    289..1149    -  CDS            AmpR: β-lactamase; bla; confers resistance to ampicillin, carbenicillin, and related antibiotics
   1150..1254    -  promoter       AmpR promoter: bla
   1280..1331    -  rep_origin     M13 ori (fragment): M13 bacteriophage origin of replication; arrow indicates direction of (+) strand synthesis
   1331..1429    -  CDS            mbeC (fragment): MBEC_ECOLX - Experimental evidence at protein level: Swiss-Prot protein existence level 1. Required for efficient mobilization of ColE1 plasmid and is thus essential to promote the specific transfer of the plasmid during conjugation. Probably functions by inducing DNA bending, helping the MbeA relaxase to melt the DNA around the nic site and cleave the phosphodiester bond. Binds specifically double-stranded DNA (dsDNA) containing the ColE1 oriT but does not recognize the inverted repeat (IR). From Escherichia coli.
   1470..1661    +  CDS            rop: Rop protein, which maintains plasmids at low copy number; rop
   1763..1902    +  misc_feature   bom: basis of mobility region from pBR322
   2088..118     -  rep_origin     ori (across the origin): high-copy-number ColE1/pMB1/pBR322/pUC origin of replication
>Addgene plasmid #222195 | pET20b-mPTER-H230F Sequencing Result | analyzer sequence | sequence record 442842
GCCAGTTACCTTCGGAAAAAGAGTTGGTAGCTCTTGATCCGGCAAACAAACCACCGCTGGTAGCGGTGGT
TTTTTTGTTTGCAAGCAGCAGATTACGCGCAGAAAAAAAGGATCTCAAGAAGATCCTTTGATCTTTTCTA
CGGGGTCTGACGCTCAGTGGAACGAAAACTCACGTTAAGGGATTTTGGTCATGAGATTATCAAAAAGGAT
CTTCACCTAGATCCTTTTAAATTAAAAATGAAGTTTTAAATCAATCTAAAGTATATATGAGTAAACTTGG
TCTGACAGTTACCAATGCTTAATCAGTGAGGCACCTATCTCAGCGATCTGTCTATTTCGTTCATCCATAG
TTGCCTGACTCCCCGTCGTGTAGATAACTACGATACGGGAGGGCTTACCATCTGGCCCCAGTGCTGCAAT
GATACCGCGAGACCCACGCTCACCGGCTCCAGATTTATCAGCAATAAACCAGCCAGCCGGAAGGGCCGAG
CGCAGAAGTGGTCCTGCAACTTTATCCGCCTCCATCCAGTCTATTAATTGTTGCCGGGAAGCTAGAGTAA
GTAGTTCGCCAGTTAATAGTTTGCGCAACGTTGTTGCCATTGCTGCAGGCATCGTGGTGTCACGCTCGTC
GTTTGGTATGGCTTCATTCAGCTCCGGTTCCCAACGATCAAGGCGAGTTACATGATCCCCCATGTTGTGC
AAAAAAGCGGTTAGCTCCTTCGGTCCTCCGATCGTTGTCAGAAGTAAGTTGGCCGCAGTGTTATCACTCA
TGGTTATGGCAGCACTGCATAATTCTCTTACTGTCATGCCATCCGTAAGATGCTTTTCTGTGACTGGTGA
GTACTCAACCAAGTCATTCTGAGAATAGTGTATGCGGCGACCGAGTTGCTCTTGCCCGGCGTCAATACGG
GATAATACCGCGCCACATAGCAGAACTTTAAAAGTGCTCATCATTGGAAAACGTTCTTCGGGGCGAAAAC
TCTCAAGGATCTTACCGCTGTTGAGATCCAGTTCGATGTAACCCACTCGTGCACCCAACTGATCTTCAGC
ATCTTTTACTTTCACCAGCGTTTCTGGGTGAGCAAAAACAGGAAGGCAAAATGCCGCAAAAAAGGGAATA
AGGGCGACACGGAAATGTTGAATACTCATACTCTTCCTTTTTCAATATTATTGAAGCATTTATCAGGGTT
ATTGTCTCATGAGCGGATACATATTTGAATGTATTTAGAAAAATAAACAAATAGGGGTTCCGCGCACATT
TCCCCGAAAAGTGCCACCTAAATTGTAAGCGTTAATATTTTGTTAAAATTCGCGTTAAATTTTTGTTAAA
TACCGCCAGTTGTTTACCCTCACAACGTTCCAGTAACCGGGCATGTTCATCATCAGTAACCCGTATCGTG
AGCATCCTCTCTCGTTTCATCGGTATCATTACCCCCATGAACAGAAATCCCCCTTACACGGAGGCATCAG
TGACCAAACAGGAAAAAACCGCCCTTAACATGGCCCGCTTTATCAGAAGCCAGACATTAACGCTTCTGGA
GAAACTCAACGAGCTGGACGCGGATGAACAGGCAGACATCTGTGAATCGCTTCACGACCACGCTGATGAG
CTTTACCGCAGCTGCCTCGCGCGTTTCGGTGATGACGGTGAAAACCTCTGACACATGCAGCTCCCGGAGA
CGGTCACAGCTTGTCTGTAAGCGGATGCCGGGAGCAGACAAGCCCGTCAGGGCGCGTCAGCGGGTGTTGG
CGGGTGTCGGGGCGCAGCCATGACCCAGTCACGTAGCGATAGCGGAGTGTATACTGGCTTAACTATGCGG
CATCAGAGCAGATTGTACTGAGAGTGCACCATTGCGGTGTGAAATACCGCACAGATGCGTAAGGAGAAAA
TACCGCATCAGGCGCTCTTCCGCTTCCTCGCTCACTGACTCGCTGCGCTCGGTCGTTCGGCTGCGGCGAG
CGGTATCAGCTCACTCAAAGGCGGTAATACGGTTATCCACAGAATCAGGGGATAACGCAGGAAAGAACAT
GTGAGCAAAAGGCCAGCAAAAGGCCAGGAACCGTAAAAAGGCCGCGTTGCTGGCGTTTTTCCATAGGCTC
CGCCCCCCTGACGAGCATCACAAAAATCGACGCTCAAGTCAGAGGTGGCGAAACCCGACAGGACTATAAA
GATACCAGGCGTTTCCCCCTGGAAGCTCCCTCGTGCGCTCTCCTGTTCCGACCCTGCCGCTTACCGGATA
CCTGTCCGCCTTTCTCCCTTCGGGAAGCGTGGCGCTTTCTCATAGCTCACGCTGTAGGTATCTCAGTTCG
GTGTAGGTCGTTCGCTCCAAGCTGGGCTGTGTGCACGAACCCCCCGTTCAGCCCGACCGCTGCGCCTTAT
CCGGTAACTATCGTCTTGAGTCCAACCCGGTAAGACACGACTTATCGCCACTGGCAGCAGCCACTGGTAA
CAGGATTAGCAGAGCGAGGTATGTAGGCGGTGCTACAGAGTTCTTGAAGTGGTGGCCTAACTACGGCTAC
ACTAGAAGGACAGTATTTGGTATCTGCGCTCTGCTGAA
